>Addgene plasmid #60656 | pGEX 4T-1 GST-Ago2 S387A | depositor full sequence | sequence record 106497 | pGEX 4T-1 GST-Ago2 S387A sequence 7532 bps
ACGTTATCGACTGCACGGTGCACCAATGCTTCTGGCGTCAGGCAGCCATCGGAAGCTGTGGTATGGCTGT
GCAGGTCGTAAATCACTGCATAATTCGTGTCGCTCAAGGCGCACTCCCGTTCTGGATAATGTTTTTTGCG
CCGACATCATAACGGTTCTGGCAAATATTCTGAAATGAGCTGTTGACAATTAATCATCGGCTCGTATAAT
GTGTGGAATTGTGAGCGGATAACAATTTCACACAGGAAACAGTATTCATGTCCCCTATACTAGGTTATTG
GAAAATTAAGGGCCTTGTGCAACCCACTCGACTTCTTTTGGAATATCTTGAAGAAAAATATGAAGAGCAT
TTGTATGAGCGCGATGAAGGTGATAAATGGCGAAACAAAAAGTTTGAATTGGGTTTGGAGTTTCCCAATC
TTCCTTATTATATTGATGGTGATGTTAAATTAACACAGTCTATGGCCATCATACGTTATATAGCTGACAA
GCACAACATGTTGGGTGGTTGTCCAAAAGAGCGTGCAGAGATTTCAATGCTTGAAGGAGCGGTTTTGGAT
ATTAGATACGGTGTTTCGAGAATTGCATATAGTAAAGACTTTGAAACTCTCAAAGTTGATTTTCTTAGCA
AGCTACCTGAAATGCTGAAAATGTTCGAAGATCGTTTATGTCATAAAACATATTTAAATGGTGATCATGT
AACCCATCCTGACTTCATGTTGTATGACGCTCTTGATGTTGTTTTATACATGGACCCAATGTGCCTGGAT
GCGTTCCCAAAATTAGTTTGTTTTAAAAAACGTATTGAAGCTATCCCACAAATTGATAAGTACTTGAAAT
CCAGCAAGTATATAGCATGGCCTTTGCAGGGCTGGCAAGCCACGTTTGGTGGTGGCGACCATCCTCCAAA
ATCGGATCTGGTTCCGCGTGGATCCCCGGAATTCTACTCGGGAGCCGGCCCCGCACTTGCACCTCCTGCG
CCGCCGCCCCCCATCCAAGGATATGCCTTCAAGCCTCCACCTAGACCCGACTTTGGGACCTCCGGGAGAA
CAATCAAATTACAGGCCAATTTCTTCGAAATGGACATCCCCAAAATTGACATCTATCATTATGAATTGGA
TATCAAGCCAGAGAAGTGCCCGAGGAGAGTTAACAGGGAAATCGTGGAACACATGGTCCAGCACTTTAAA
ACACAGATCTTTGGGGATCGGAAGCCCGTGTTTGACGGCAGGAAGAATCTATACACAGCCATGCCCCTTC
CGATTGGGAGGGACAAGGTGGAGCTGGAGGTCACGCTGCCAGGAGAAGGCAAGGATCGCATCTTCAAGGT
GTCCATCAAGTGGGTGTCCTGCGTGAGCTTGCAGGCGTTACACGATGCACTTTCAGGGCGGCTGCCCAGC
GTCCCTTTTGAGACGATCCAGGCCCTGGACGTGGTCATGAGGCACTTGCCATCCATGAGGTACACCCCCG
TGGGCCGCTCCTTCTTCACCGCGTCCGAAGGCTGCTCTAACCCTCTTGGCGGGGGCCGAGAAGTGTGGTT
TGGCTTCCATCAGTCCGTCCGGCCTTCTCTCTGGAAAATGATGCTGAATATTGATGTGTCAGCAACAGCG
TTTTACAAGGCACAGCCAGTAATCGAGTTTGTTTGTGAAGTTTTGGATTTTAAAAGTATTGAAGAACAAC
AAAAACCTCTGACAGATTCCCAAAGGGTAAAGTTTACCAAAGAAATTAAAGGTCTAAAGGTGGAGATAAC
GCACTGTGGGCAGATGAAGAGGAAGTACCGCGTCTGCAATGTGACCCGGCGGCCCGCCAGTCACCAAACA
TTCCCGCTGCAGCAGGAGAGCGGGCAGACGGTGGAGTGCACGGTGGCCCAGTATTTCAAGGACAGGCACA
AGTTGGTTCTGCGCTACCCCCACCTCCCATGTTTACAAGTCGGACAGGAGCAGAAACACACCTACCTTCC
CCTGGAGGTCTGTAACATTGTGGCAGGACAAAGATGTATTAAAAAATTAACGGACAATCAGACCTCAACC
ATGATCAGAGCGACTGCTAGGTCGGCGCCCGATCGGCAAGAAGAGATTAGCAAATTGATGCGAAGTGCAG
CTTTCAACACAGATCCATACGTCCGTGAATTTGGAATCATGGTCAAAGATGAGATGACAGACGTGACTGG
GCGGGTGCTGCAGCCGCCCTCCATCCTCTACGGGGGCAGGAATAAAGCTATTGCGACCCCTGTCCAGGGC
GTCTGGGACATGCGGAAC
[405 nt withheld, positions 2259-2663]
AACAACATCCTGCTGCCCCAGGGCAGGCCGCCGGTGTTCCAGCAGCCCGTCATCTTTCTGGGAGCAGACG
TCACTCACCCCCCCGCCGGGGATGGGAAGAAGCCCTCCATTGCCGCCGTGGTGGGCAGCATGGACGCCCA
CCCCAATCGCTACTGCGCCACCGTGCGTGTGCAGCAGCACCGGCAGGAGATCATACAAGACCTGGCCGCC
ATGGTCCGCGAGCTCCTCATCCAGTTCTACAAGTCCACGCGCTTCAAGCCCACCCGCATCATCTTCTACC
GCGACGGTGTCTCTGAAGGCCAGTTCCAGCAGGTTCTCCACCACGAGTTGCTGGCCATCCGTGAGGCCTG
TATCAAGCTAGAAAAAGACTACCAGCCAGGGATCACCTTCATCGTGGTGCAGAAGAGGCACCACACCCGG
CTCTTCTGCACTGACAAGAACGAGCGGGTTGGGAAAAGTGGAAACATTCCAGCAGGCACGACTGTGGACA
CGAAAATCACCCACCCCACAGAGTTCGACTTCTACCTGTGTAGTCACGCTGGCATCCAGGGGACAAGCAG
GCCTTCGCACTATCACGTCCTCTGGGACGACAATCGTTTCTCCTCTGATGAGCTGCAGATCCTAACCTAC
CAGCTGTGTCACACCTACGTGCGCTGCACACGCTCCGTGTCCATCCCAGCGCCAGCATACTACGCTCACC
TGGTGGCCTTCCGGGCCAGGTACCACCTGGTGGATAAGGAACATGACAGTGCTGAAGGAAGCCATACCTC
TGGGCAGAGTAACGGGCGAGACCACCAAGCACTGGCCAAGGCGGTCCAGGTTCACCAAGACACTCTGCGC
ACCATGTACTTTGCTTGAGCGGCCGCATCGTGACTGACTGACGATCTGCCTCGCGCGTTTCGGTGATGAC
GGTGAAAACCTCTGACACATGCAGCTCCCGGAGACGGTCACAGCTTGTCTGTAAGCGGATGCCGGGAGCA
GACAAGCCCGTCAGGGCGCGTCAGCGGGTGTTGGCGGGTGTCGGGGCGCAGCCATGACCCAGTCACGTAG
CGATAGCGGAGTGTATAATTCTTGAAGACGAAAGGGCCTCGTGATACGCCTATTTTTATAGGTTAATGTC
ATGATAATAATGGTTTCTTAGACGTCAGGTGGCACTTTTCGGGGAAATGTGCGCGGAACCCCTATTTGTT
TATTTTTCTAAATACATTCAAATATGTATCCGCTCATGAGACAATAACCCTGATAAATGCTTCAATAATA
TTGAAAAAGGAAGAGTATGAGTATTCAACATTTCCGTGTCGCCCTTATTCCCTTTTTTGCGGCATTTTGC
CTTCCTGTTTTTGCTCACCCAGAAACGCTGGTGAAAGTAAAAGATGCTGAAGATCAGTTGGGTGCACGAG
TGGGTTACATCGAACTGGATCTCAACAGCGGTAAGATCCTTGAGAGTTTTCGCCCCGAAGAACGTTTTCC
AATGATGAGCACTTTTAAAGTTCTGCTATGTGGCGCGGTATTATCCCGTGTTGACGCCGGGCAAGAGCAA
CTCGGTCGCCGCATACACTATTCTCAGAATGACTTGGTTGAGTACTCACCAGTCACAGAAAAGCATCTTA
CGGATGGCATGACAGTAAGAGAATTATGCAGTGCTGCCATAACCATGAGTGATAACACTGCGGCCAACTT
ACTTCTGACAACGATCGGAGGACCGAAGGAGCTAACCGCTTTTTTGCACAACATGGGGGATCATGTAACT
CGCCTTGATCGTTGGGAACCGGAGCTGAATGAAGCCATACCAAACGACGAGCGTGACACCACGATGCCTG
CAGCAATGGCAACAACGTTGCGCAAACTATTAACTGGCGAACTACTTACTCTAGCTTCCCGGCAACAATT
AATAGACTGGATGGAGGCGGATAAAGTTGCAGGACCACTTCTGCGCTCGGCCCTTCCGGCTGGCTGGTTT
ATTGCTGATAAATCTGGAGCCGGTGAGCGTGGGTCTCGCGGTATCATTGCAGCACTGGGGCCAGATGGTA
AGCCCTCCCGTATCGTAGTTATCTACACGACGGGGAGTCAGGCAACTATGGATGAACGAAATAGACAGAT
CGCTGAGATAGGTGCCTCACTGATTAAGCATTGGTAACTGTCAGACCAAGTTTACTCATATATACTTTAG
ATTGATTTAAAACTTCATTTTTAATTTAAAAGGATCTAGGTGAAGATCCTTTTTGATAATCTCATGACCA
AAATCCCTTAACGTGAGTTTTCGTTCCACTGAGCGTCAGACCCCGTAGAAAAGATCAAAGGATCTTCTTG
AGATCCTTTTTTTCTGCGCGTAATCTGCTGCTTGCAAACAAAAAAACCACCGCTACCAGCGGTGGTTTGT
TTGCCGGATCAAGAGCTACCAACTCTTTTTCCGAAGGTAACTGGCTTCAGCAGAGCGCAGATACCAAATA
CTGTCCTTCTAGTGTAGCCGTAGTTAGGCCACCACTTCAAGAACTCTGTAGCACCGCCTACATACCTCGC
TCTGCTAATCCTGTTACCAGTGGCTGCTGCCAGTGGCGATAAGTCGTGTCTTACCGGGTTGGACTCAAGA
CGATAGTTACCGGATAAGGCGCAGCGGTCGGGCTGAACGGGGGGTTCGTGCACACAGCCCAGCTTGGAGC
GAACGACCTACACCGAACTGAGATACCTACAGCGTGAGCTATGAGAAAGCGCCACGCTTCCCGAAGGGAG
AAAGGCGGACAGGTATCCGGTAAGCGGCAGGGTCGGAACAGGAGAGCGCACGAGGGAGCTTCCAGGGGGA
AACGCCTGGTATCTTTATAGTCCTGTCGGGTTTCGCCACCTCTGACTTGAGCGTCGATTTTTGTGATGCT
CGTCAGGGGGGCGGAGCCTATGGAAAAACGCCAGCAACGCGGCCTTTTTACGGTTCCTGGCCTTTTGCTG
GCCTTTTGCTCACATGTTCTTTCCTGCGTTATCCCCTGATTCTGTGGATAACCGTATTACCGCCTTTGAG
TGAGCTGATACCGCTCGCCGCAGCCGAACGACCGAGCGCAGCGAGTCAGTGAGCGAGGAAGCGGAAGAGC
GCCTGATGCGGTATTTTCTCCTTACGCATCTGTGCGGTATTTCACACCGCATAAATTCCGACACCATCGA
ATGGTGCAAAACCTTTCGCGGTATGGCATGATAGCGCCCGGAAGAGAGTCAATTCAGGGTGGTGAATGTG
AAACCAGTAACGTTATACGATGTCGCAGAGTATGCCGGTGTCTCTTATCAGACCGTTTCCCGCGTGGTGA
ACCAGGCCAGCCACGTTTCTGCGAAAACGCGGGAAAAAGTGGAAGCGGCGATGGCGGAGCTGAATTACAT
TCCCAACCGCGTGGCACAACAACTGGCGGGCAAACAGTCGTTGCTGATTGGCGTTGCCACCTCCAGTCTG
GCCCTGCACGCGCCGTCGCAAATTGTCGCGGCGATTAAATCTCGCGCCGATCAACTGGGTGCCAGCGTGG
TGGTGTCGATGGTAGAACGAAGCGGCGTCGAAGCCTGTAAAGCGGCGGTGCACAATCTTCTCGCGCAACG
CGTCAGTGGGCTGATCATTAACTATCCGCTGGATGACCAGGATGCCATTGCTGTGGAAGCTGCCTGCACT
AATGTTCCGGCGTTATTTCTTGATGTCTCTGACCAGACACCCATCAACAGTATTATTTTCTCCCATGAAG
ACGGTACGCGACTGGGCGTGGAGCATCTGGTCGCATTGGGTCACCAGCAAATCGCGCTGTTAGCGGGCCC
ATTAAGTTCTGTCTCGGCGCGTCTGCGTCTGGCTGGCTGGCATAAATATCTCACTCGCAATCAAATTCAG
CCGATAGCGGAACGGGAAGGCGACTGGAGTGCCATGTCCGGTTTTCAACAAACCATGCAAATGCTGAATG
AGGGCATCGTTCCCACTGCGATGCTGGTTGCCAACGATCAGATGGCGCTGGGCGCAATGCGCGCCATTAC
CGAGTCCGGGCTGCGCGTTGGTGCGGATATCTCGGTAGTGGGATACGACGATACCGAAGACAGCTCATGT
TATATCCCGCCGTTAACCACCATCAAACAGGATTTTCGCCTGCTGGGGCAAACCAGCGTGGACCGCTTGC
TGCAACTCTCTCAGGGCCAGGCGGTGAAGGGCAATCAGCTGTTGCCCGTCTCACTGGTGAAAAGAAAAAC
CACCCTGGCGCCCAATACGCAAACCGCCTCTCCCCGCGCGTTGGCCGATTCATTAATGCAGCTGGCACGA
CAGGTTTCCCGACTGGAAAGCGGGCAGTGAGCGCAACGCAATTAATGTGAGTTAGCTCACTCATTAGGCA
CCCCAGGCTTTACACTTTATGCTTCCGGCTCGTATGTTGTGTGGAATTGTGAGCGGATAACAATTTCACA
CAGGAAACAGCTATGACCATGATTACGGATTCACTGGCCGTCGTTTTACAACGTCGTGACTGGGAAAACC
CTGGCGTTACCCAACTTAATCGCCTTGCAGCACATCCCCCTTTCGCCAGCTGGCGTAATAGCGAAGAGGC
CCGCACCGATCGCCCTTCCCAACAGTTGCGCAGCCTGAATGGCGAATGGCGCTTTGCCTGGTTTCCGGCA
CCAGAAGCGGTGCCGGAAAGCTGGCTGGAGTGCGATCTTCCTGAGGCCGATACTGTCGTCGTCCCCTCAA
ACTGGCAGATGCACGGTTACGATGCGCCCATCTACACCAACGTAACCTATCCCATTACGGTCAATCCGCC
GTTTGTTCCCACGGAGAATCCGACGGGTTGTTACTCGCTCACATTTAATGTTGATGAAAGCTGGCTACAG
GAAGGCCAGACGCGAATTATTTTTGATGGCGTTGGAATT
Features (pLannotate 1.2.2; 17 found; start..end, strand, type, name):
      6..107     -  CDS            yciV (fragment): RNAAM_ECOLI - Also known as trpH From Escherichia coli (strain K12).
    183..211     +  promoter       tac promoter: strong E. coli promoter; hybrid between the trp and lac UV5 promoters
    219..235     +  protein_bind   lac operator: The lac repressor binds to the lac operator to inhibit transcription in E. coli. This inhibition can be relieved by adding lactose or isopropyl-β-D-thiogalactopyranoside (IPTG). lac repressor encoded by lacI
    258..911     +  CDS            GST26_SCHJA: Experimental evidence at protein level: Swiss-Prot protein existence level 1. GST isoenzymes appear to play a central role in the parasite detoxification system. Other functions are also suspected including a role in increasing the solubility of haematin in the parasite gut. From Schistosoma japonicum (Blood fluke).
    945..3518    +  CDS            AGO2 (sequence partly withheld): AGO2_HUMAN - Also known as EIF2C2. Experimental evidence at protein level: Swiss-Prot protein existence level 1. Required for RNA-mediated gene silencing (RNAi) by the RNA- induced silencing complex (RISC). The 'minimal RISC' appears to include AGO2 bound to a short guide RNA such as a microRNA (miRNA) or short interfering RNA (siRNA). These guide RNAs direct RISC to complementary mRNAs that are targets for RISC-mediated gene silencing. The precise mechanism of gene silencing depends on the degree of complementarity between the miRNA or siRNA and its target. Binding of RISC to a perfectly comp
   3549..3588    +  CDS            rop (fragment): Rop protein, which maintains plasmids at low copy number; rop
   3690..3730    +  misc_feature   bom (fragment): basis of mobility region from pBR322
   3835..3939    +  promoter       AmpR promoter: bla
   3940..4800    +  CDS            AmpR: β-lactamase; bla; confers resistance to ampicillin, carbenicillin, and related antibiotics
   4971..5559    +  rep_origin     ori: high-copy-number ColE1/pMB1/pBR322/pUC origin of replication
   5745..5796    -  misc_feature   bom (fragment): basis of mobility region from pBR322
   5803..5880    +  promoter       lacIq promoter: lacI (mutant); In the lacIq allele, a single base change in the promoter boosts expression of the lacI gene about 10-fold.
   5881..6963    +  CDS            lacI: lac repressor; lacI; The lac repressor binds to the lac operator to inhibit transcription in E. coli. This inhibition can be relieved by adding lactose or isopropyl-β-D-thiogalactopyranoside (IPTG).
   6976..6997    +  protein_bind   CAP binding site: CAP binding activates transcription in the presence of cAMP. E. coli catabolite activator protein
   7012..7042    +  promoter       lac promoter: promoter for the E. coli lac operon
   7050..7066    +  protein_bind   lac operator: The lac repressor binds to the lac operator to inhibit transcription in E. coli. This inhibition can be relieved by adding lactose or isopropyl-β-D-thiogalactopyranoside (IPTG). lac repressor encoded by lacI
   7086..7259    +  CDS            lacZα: LacZα fragment of β-galactosidase; lacZ fragment
