[The description below was written by a language model from this plasmid's Addgene catalogue record and pLannotate feature annotations shown in this document.]
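Description:
pGEX 4T-1 GST-Ago2 S387A is a bacterial expression plasmid built on the pGEX 4T-1 backbone, carrying human Argonaute 2 (AGO2, also called EIF2C2 or Slicer) fused at its N terminus to the backbone-encoded Schistosoma japonicum glutathione S-transferase. The annotated 7,532 nt sequence shows the standard pGEX architecture. A tac promoter, a strong trp/lac UV5 hybrid, is followed by a lac operator, then the GST coding sequence, and after a short linker the AGO2 open reading frame. The plasmid also carries lacI under the lacIq promoter, so the repressor is supplied in cis and the fusion is held off until induction with IPTG. Propagation relies on a high-copy ColE1/pMB1-type origin, and selection is through the β-lactamase gene conferring ampicillin resistance. The remaining annotations (rop and bom fragments, a lac promoter/operator with a lacZα fragment, and a small yciV fragment) are backbone remnants with no evident role in expression of the fusion.

The insert carries the S387A substitution, replacing serine 387 with a non-phosphorylatable alanine. The associated publication concerns Akt-mediated phosphorylation of Argonaute 2 and its effect on the balance between target cleavage and translational repression by microRNAs. The construct would therefore suit production of a GST-tagged, phosphorylation-deficient AGO2 for affinity purification on glutathione resin, for example as a control substrate alongside wild-type protein, although the record does not spell out specific assays. The catalogue purpose line says the plasmid expresses the protein in mammalian cells, but the vector type, the tac promoter and the absence of any annotated mammalian regulatory elements all point to expression in E. coli. The cloning method is recorded as unknown.
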