Addgene plasmid #60656: pGEX 4T-1 GST-Ago2 S387A
Purpose: Expresses GST-Ago2 S387A mutant in mammalian cells
Depositing lab: Carl Novina. Depositing organization: Dana-Farber Cancer Institute. Publication: Akt-mediated phosphorylation of argonaute 2 downregulates cleavage and upregulates translational repression of MicroRNA targets. Horman SR, Janas MM, Litterst C, Wang B, MacRae IJ, Sever MJ, Morrissey DV, Graves P, Luo B, Umesalma S, Qi HH, Miraglia LJ, Novina CD, Orth AP. Mol Cell. 2013 May 9;50(3):356-67. doi: 10.1016/j.molcel.2013.03.015. Epub 2013 Apr 18. PubMed 23603119.
Backbone
  Vector backbone: pGEX 4T-1
  Backbone manufacturer: Amersham
  Backbone size w/o insert (bp): 4969
  Vector type: Bacterial Expression
Growth in bacteria
  Bacterial resistance: Ampicillin, 100 μg/mL
  Growth temperature: 37°C
  Growth strain: XL10 Gold
  Copy number: High Copy
Gene/Insert
  Gene/Insert name: Argonaute 2 (alt names: Protein Slicer; EIF2C 2)
  Species: H. sapiens (human)
  Mutation: S387A
  Entrez Gene: AGO2 (a.k.a. CASC7, EIF2C2, LESKRES, LINC00980, PPD, Q10)
  Promoter: tac
  Tag / fusion protein: GST (N terminal on backbone)
  Cloning method: Unknown
  Sequencing primers: 5′ pGEX5'
Terms and licenses: Academic/Nonprofit Terms; Industry Terms: Not Available to Industry
How to cite: pGEX 4T-1 GST-Ago2 S387A was a gift from Carl Novina (Addgene plasmid # 60656 ; http://n2t.net/addgene:60656 ; RRID:Addgene_60656)
