>Addgene plasmid #60656 | pGEX 4T-1 GST-Ago2 S387A | addgene partial sequence | sequence record 111529 | hAgo2-F2 5'-ggcccagtatttcaaggaca-3'
TTTACAAGTCGGACAGGAGCAGAAACACACCTACCTTCCCCTGGAGGTCTGTAACATTGTGGCAGGACAA
AGATGTATTAAAAAATTAACGGACAATCAGACCTCAACCATGATCAGAGCGACTGCTAGGTCGGCGCCCG
ATCGGCAAGAAGAGATTAGCAAATTGATGCGAAGTGCAGCTTTCAACACAGATCCATACGTCCGTGAATT
TGGAATCATGGTCAAAGATGAGATGACAGACGTGACTGGGCGGGTGCTGCAGCCGCCCTCCATCCTCTAC
GGGGGCAGGAATAAAGCTATTGCGACCCCTGTCCAGGGCGTCTGGGACATGCGGAAC
[405 nt withheld, positions 338-742]
AACAACATCCTGCTGCCCCAGGGCAGGCCGCCGGTGTTCCAGCAGCCCGTCATCTTTCTGGGAGCAGACG
TCACTCACCCCCCCGCCGGGGATGGGAAGAAGCCCTCCATTG
