>Addgene plasmid #60656 | pGEX 4T-1 GST-Ago2 S387A | addgene partial sequence | sequence record 111531 | pGEX5 5'-GGGCTGGCAAGCCACGTTTGGTG-3'
ATCGGATCTGGTTCCGCGTGGATCCCCGGAATTCTACTCGGGAGCCGGCCCCGCACTTGCACCTCCTGCG
CCGCCGCCCCCCATCCAAGGATATGCCTTCAAGCCTCCACCTAGACCCGACTTTGGGACCTCCGGGAGAA
CAATCAAATTACAGGCCAATTTCTTCGAAATGGACATCCCCAAAATTGACATCTATCATTATGAATTGGA
TATCAAGCCAGAGAAGTGCCCGAGGAGAGTTAACAGGGAAATCGTGGAACACATGGTCCAGCACTTTAAA
ACACAGATCTTTGGGGATCGGAAGCCCGTGTTTGACGGCAGGAAGAATCTATACACAGCCATGCCCCTTC
CGATTGGGAGGGACAAGGTGGAGCTGGAGGTCACGCTGCCAGGAGAAGGCAAGGATCGCATCTTCAAGGT
GTCCATCAAGTGGGTGTCCTGCGTGAGCTTGCAGGCGTTACACGATGCACTTTCAGGGCGGCTGCCCAGC
GTCCCTTTTGAGACGATCCAGGCCCTGGACGTGGTCATGAGGCACTTGCCATCCATGAGGTACACCCCCG
TGGGCCGCTCCTTCTTCACCGCGTCCGAAGGCTGCTCTAACCCTCTTGGCGGGGGCCGAGAAGTGTGGTT
TGGCTTCCATCAGTCCGTCCGGCCTTCTCTCTGGAAAATGATGCTGAATATTGATGTGTCAGCAACAGCG
TTTTACAAGGCACAGCCAGTAATCGAGTTTGTTTGTGAAGTTTTGGATTTTAAAAGTATTGAAGAACAAC
AAAAACCTCTGACAGATTCCCAAAGGGTAAAGTTTACCAAAGAAATTAAAGGTCTAAAGGTGGAGATA
