>Addgene plasmid #60656 | pGEX 4T-1 GST-Ago2 S387A | addgene partial sequence | sequence record 111532 | pGEX3 5'-CCGGGAGCTGCATGTGTCAGAGG-3'
CGCGCGAGGCAGATCGTCAGTCAGTCACGATGCGGCCGCTCAAGCAAAGTACATGGTGCGCAGAGTGTCT
TGGTGAACCTGGACCGCCTTGGCCAGTGCTTGGTGGTCTCGCCCGTTACTCTGCCCAGAGGTATGGCTTC
CTTCAGCACTGTCATGTTCCTTATCCACCAGGTGGTACCTGGCCCGGAAGGCCACCAGGTGAGCGTAGTA
TGCTGGCGCTGGGATGGACACGGAGCGTGTGCAGCGCACGTAGGTGTGACACAGCTGGTAGGTTAGGATC
TGCAGCTCATCAGAGGAGAAACGATTGTCGTCCCAGAGGACGTGATAGTGCGAAGGCCTGCTTGTCCCCT
GGATGCCAGCGTGACTACACAGGTAGAAGTCGAACTCTGTGGGGTGGGTGATTTTCGTGTCCACAGTCGT
GCCTGCTGGAATGTTTCCACTTTTCCCAACCCGCTCGTTCTTGTCAGTGCAGAAGAGCCGGGTGTGGTGC
CTCTTCTGCACCACGATGAAGGTGATCCCTGGCTGGTAGTCTTTTTCTAGCTTGATACAGGCCTCACGGA
TGGCCAGCAACTCGTGGTGGAGAACCTGCTGGAACTGGCCTTCAGAGACACCGTCGCGGTAGAAGATGAT
GCGGGTGGGCTTGAAGCGCGTGGACTTGTAGAACTGGATGAGGAGCTCGCGGACCATGGCGGCCAGGTCT
TGTATGATCTCCTGCCGGTGCTGCTGCACACGCACGGTGGCGCAGTAGCGATTGGGGTGGGCGTCCATGC
TGCCCACCACGGCGGCAATGGAGGGCTTCTTCCCATCCCCGGCGGGGGGGTGAGTGACGTCTGCTCCCAG
AAAGATGACGGGCTGCTGGAACACCGGCGGCCTGCCCTGGGGCAGC
